Addgene plasmid #90051: LLhG-pHG165a E62K
Purpose: Constitutive expression of a chimeric LacI:GalR transcription repressor
Depositing lab: Liskin Swint-Kruse. Depositing organization: University of Kansas Medical Center. Publication: Experimental identification of specificity determinants in the domain linker of a LacI/GalR protein: bioinformatics-based predictions generate true positives and false negatives. Meinhardt S, Swint-Kruse L. Proteins. 2008 Dec;73(4):941-57. doi: 10.1002/prot.22121. PubMed 18536016.
Backbone
  Vector backbone: pHG165a
  Backbone manufacturer: PMID: 3012611 with lacO1 binding site of pHG165 disabled by mutation
  Vector type: Bacterial Expression
Growth in bacteria
  Bacterial resistance: Ampicillin, 100 μg/mL
  Growth temperature: 37°C
  Growth strain: DH5alpha
  Copy number: Low Copy
Gene/Insert
  Gene/Insert name: LLhG/E62K
  Species: Synthetic
  Mutation: E62K
  Promoter: Iq
  Cloning method: Ligation Independent Cloning
Terms and licenses: Academic/Nonprofit Terms; Industry Terms: Not Available to Industry
Depositor comments: Second reference PMID: 22965134. E. coli LacI DNA binding domain, LacI linker region, and E. coli GalR regulatory domain . The start codon of these genes is GTG, which is an alternative MET start codon in E. coli. The GalR insert contains an E230K mutation compared to wild type.
How to cite: LLhG-pHG165a E62K was a gift from Liskin Swint-Kruse (Addgene plasmid # 90051 ; http://n2t.net/addgene:90051 ; RRID:Addgene_90051)
