[The description below was written by a language model from this plasmid's Addgene catalogue record and pLannotate feature annotations shown in this document.]
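Description:
LLhG-pHG165a E62K is a low-copy bacterial expression plasmid that constitutively produces a synthetic chimeric transcription repressor of the LacI/GalR family in E. coli. The backbone, pHG165a, is a derivative of pHG165 in which the lacO1 operator site has been disabled by mutation, presumably so that the plasmid itself does not bind the repressor it encodes. The 4.7 kb sequence carries a ColE1/pMB1-type origin together with the rop gene, which holds copy number down, and the pBR322 bom mobilisation region. Selection is by ampicillin through the bla gene and its own promoter. Remnants of the lac region (a lac promoter, a CAP binding site, and lacI, lacZ and lacZα fragments) are also annotated and appear to be backbone carry-over rather than functional payload.

The insert, LLhG/E62K, is driven by the lacIq promoter, a mutant lacI promoter in which a single base change raises expression about tenfold. The chimera joins the E. coli LacI DNA-binding domain and LacI linker region to the E. coli GalR regulatory domain. The automated annotation labels the whole open reading frame as galR, reflecting the largest portion of the fusion. Translation begins at a GTG codon, an alternative start in E. coli. This variant carries the E62K substitution, and the GalR portion also contains an E230K change relative to wild type. The associated work concerns specificity determinants in the interdomain linker of LacI/GalR proteins, so the plasmid is suited to comparing how individual amino acid substitutions such as this one alter repressor function.
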