Features (pLannotate 1.2.2; 13 found; start..end, strand, type, name):
     15..92      +  promoter       lacIq promoter: lacI (mutant); In the lacIq allele, a single base change in the promoter boosts expression of the lacI gene about 10-fold.
    105..1127    +  CDS            galR: GALR_ECOLI - Experimental evidence at protein level: Swiss-Prot protein existence level 1. Repressor of the galactose operon. Binds galactose as an inducer. From Escherichia coli (strain K12).
   1134..1336    +  CDS            lacZ (fragment): β-galactosidase; lacZ
   1399..1429    -  promoter       lac promoter: promoter for the E. coli lac operon
   1444..1465    -  protein_bind   CAP binding site: CAP binding activates transcription in the presence of cAMP. E. coli catabolite activator protein
   1478..1566    -  CDS            lacI (fragment): lac repressor; lacI; The lac repressor binds to the lac operator to inhibit transcription in E. coli. This inhibition can be relieved by adding lactose or isopropyl-β-D-thiogalactopyranoside (IPTG).
   1668..2048    -  CDS            YPB1_ECOLX: Protein predicted: Swiss-Prot protein existence level 4. From Escherichia coli.
   2065..2256    +  CDS            rop: Rop protein, which maintains plasmids at low copy number; rop
   2358..2498    +  misc_feature   bom: basis of mobility region from pBR322
   2684..3272    -  rep_origin     ori: high-copy-number ColE1/pMB1/pBR322/pUC origin of replication
   3443..4303    -  CDS            AmpR: β-lactamase; bla; confers resistance to ampicillin, carbenicillin, and related antibiotics
   4304..4408    -  promoter       AmpR promoter: bla
   4525..4679    -  CDS            lacZα (fragment): LacZα fragment of β-galactosidase; lacZ fragment
>Addgene plasmid #90051 | LLhG-pHG165a E62K | addgene full sequence | sequence record 178292 | Addgene NGS Result
TCCCCGGGAATTCCGACACCATCGAATGGTGCAAAACCTTTCGCGGTATGGCATGATAGCGCCCGGAAGA
GAGTCAATTCAGGGTGGTGAATGTGAAACCAGTAACGTTATACGATGTCGCAGAGTATGCCGGTGTCTCT
TATCAGACCGTTTCCCGCGTGGTGAACCAGGCCAGCCACGTTTCTGCGAAAACGCGGGAAAAAGTGGAAG
CGGCGATGGCGGAGCTCAATTACATTCCCAACCGCGTGGCACAACAACTGGCGGGCAAACAGAGCAAAAC
GGTCGGTCTGGTCGTTGGTGATGTTTCCGATCCGTTTTTCGGTGCAATGGTGAAAGCGGTCGAACAGGTG
GCTTATCACACCGGTAATTTTTTATTGATTGGCAACGGTTACCACAACGAACAAAAAGAGCGTCAGGCCA
TTGAGCAACTGATCCGCCATCGCTGTGCTGCGTTGGTCGTCCATGCCAAAATGATCCCGGATGCTGATTT
AGCCTCATTAATGAAACAAATGCCCGGTATGGTGCTGATCAACCGTATCCTGCCTGGCTTTGAAAACCGT
TGTATTGCTCTGGACGATCGTTACGGTGCCTGGCTGGCAACGCGTCATTTAATTCAGCAAGGTCATACCC
GCATTGGTTATCTGTGCTCTAACCACTCTATTTCTGACGCCGAAGATCGTCTGCAAGGGTATTACGATGC
CCTTGCTGAAAGTGGTATTGCGGCCAATGACCGGCTGGTGACATTTGGCGAACCAGACGAAAGCGGCGGC
GAACAGGCAATGACCAAGCTTTTGGGACGAGGAAGAAATTTCACTGCGGTAGCCTGTTATAACGATTCAA
TGGCGGCGGGTGCGATGGGCGTTCTCAATGATAATGGTATTGATGTACCGGGTGAGATTTCGTTAATTGG
CTTTGATGATGTGCTGGTGTCACGCTATGTGCGTCCGCGCCTGACCACCGTGCGTTACCCAATCGTGACG
ATGGCGACCCAGGCTGCCGAACTGGCTTTGGCGCTGGCGGATAATCGCCCTCTCCCGGAAATCACTAATG
TCTTTAGTCCGACGCTGGTACGTCGTCATTCAGTGTCAACTCCGTCGCTGGAGGCAAGTCATCATGCAAC
CAGCGACTAATAACCTGAGGCCGATACTGTCGTCGTCCCCTCAAACTGGCAGATGCACGGTTACGATGCG
CCCATCTACACCAACGTGACCTATCCCATTAGGTCAATCCGCCGTTTGTTCCCACGGAGAATCCGACGGG
TTGTTACTCGCTCACATTTAATGTTGATGAAAGCTGGCTACAGGAAGGCCAGACGCGAATTATTTTTGAT
GGCGTTGGAATTCGTAATCATGGTCATAGCTGTTTCCTGTGTGAAATTGTTATGAGTACCACGCCACACA
ACATACGAGCCGGAAGCATAAAGTGTAAAGCCTGGGGTGCCTAATGAGTGAGCTAACTCACATTAATTGC
GTTGCGCTCACTGCCCGCTTTCCAGTCGGGAAACCTGTCGTGCCAGCTGCATTAATGAATCGGCCAACGC
GCGGGGAGAGGCGGTTTGCGTATTGGCCGTTAACGGCGGGCAGCGTTGGGTCCTGGCCACGGGTGCGCAT
GATCGTGCTCCTGTCGTTGAGGACCCGGCTAGGCTGGCGGGGTTGCCTTACTGGTTAGCAGAATGAATCA
CCGATACGCGAGCGAACGTGAAGCGACTGCTGCTGCAAAACGTCTGCGACCTGAGCAACAACATGAATGG
TCTTCGGTTTCCGTGTTTCGTAAAGTCTGGAAACGCGGAAGTCAGCGCCCTGCACCATTATGTTCCGGAT
CTGCATCGCAGGATGCTGCTGGCTACCCTGTGGAACACCTACATCTGTATTAACGAAGCGCTGGCATTGA
CCCTGAGTGATTTTTCTCTGGTCCCGCCGCATCCATACCGCCAGTTGTTTACCCTCACAACGTTCCAGTA
ACCGGGCATGTTCATCATCAGTAACCCGTATCGTGAGCATCCTCTCTCGTTTCATCGGTATCATTACCCC
CATGAACAGAAATCCCCCTTACACGGAGGCATCAGTGACCAAACAGGAAAAAACCGCCCTTAACATGGCC
CGCTTTATCAGAAGCCAGACATTAACGCTTCTGGAGAAACTCAACGAGCTGGACGCGGATGAACAGGCAG
ACATCTGTGAATCGCTTCACGACCACGCTGATGAGCTTTACCGCAGCTGCCTCGCGCGTTTCGGTGATGA
CGGTGAAAACCTCTGACACATGCAGCTCCCGGAGACGGTCACAGCTTGTCTGTAAGCGGATGCCGGGAGC
AGACAAGCCCGTCAGGGCGCGTCAGCGGGTGTTGGCGGGTGTCGGGGCGCAGCCATGACCCAGTCACGTA
GCGATAGCGGAGTGTATACTGGCTTAACTATGCGGCATCAGAGCAGATTGTACTGAGAGTGCACCATATG
CGGTGTGAAATACCGCACAGATGCGTAAGGAGAAAATACCGCATCAGGCGCTCTTCCGCTTCCTCGCTCA
CTGACTCGCTGCGCTCGGTCGTTCGGCTGCGGCGAGCGGTATCAGCTCACTCAAAGGCGGTAATACGGTT
ATCCACAGAATCAGGGGATAACGCAGGAAAGAACATGTGAGCAAAAGGCCAGCAAAAGGCCAGGAACCGT
AAAAAGGCCGCGTTGCTGGCGTTTTTCCATAGGCTCCGCCCCCCTGACGAGCATCACAAAAATCGACGCT
CAAGTCAGAGGTGGCGAAACCCGACAGGACTATAAAGATACCAGGCGTTTCCCCCTGGAAGCTCCCTCGT
GCGCTCTCCTGTTCCGACCCTGCCGCTTACCGGATACCTGTCCGCCTTTCTCCCTTCGGGAAGCGTGGCG
CTTTCTCATAGCTCACGCTGTAGGTATCTCAGTTCGGTGTAGGTCGTTCGCTCCAAGCTGGGCTGTGTGC
ACGAACCCCCCGTTCAGCCCGACCGCTGCGCCTTATCCGGTAACTATCGTCTTGAGTCCAACCCGGTAAG
ACACGACTTATCGCCACTGGCAGCAGCCACTGGTAACAGGATTAGCAGAGCGAGGTATGTAGGCGGTGCT
ACAGAGTTCTTGAAGTGGTGGCCTAACTACGGCTACACTAGAAGGACAGTATTTGGTATCTGCGCTCTGC
TGAAGCCAGTTACCTTCGGAAAAAGAGTTGGTAGCTCTTGATCCGGCAAACAAACCACCGCTGGTAGCGG
TGGTTTTTTTGTTTGCAAGCAGCAGATTACGCGCAGAAAAAAAGGATCTCAAGAAGATCCTTTGATCTTT
TCTACGGGGTCTGACGCTCAGTGGAACGAAAACTCACGTTAAGGGATTTTGGTCATGAGATTATCAAAAA
GGATCTTCACCTAGATCCTTTTAAATTAAAAATGAAGTTTTAAATCAATCTAAAGTATATATGAGTAAAC
TTGGTCTGACAGTTACCAATGCTTAATCAGTGAGGCACCTATCTCAGCGATCTGTCTATTTCGTTCATCC
ATAGTTGCCTGACTCCCCGTCGTGTAGATAACTACGATACGGGAGGGCTTACCATCTGGCCCCAGTGCTG
CAATGATACCGCGAGACCCACGCTCACCGGCTCCAGATTTATCAGCAATAAACCAGCCAGCCGGAAGGGC
CGAGCGCAGAAGTGGTCCTGCAACTTTATCCGCCTCCATCCAGTCTATTAATTGTTGCCGGGAAGCTAGA
GTAAGTAGTTCGCCAGTTAATAGTTTGCGCAACGTTGTTGCCATTGCTACAGGCATCGTGGTGTCACGCT
CGTCGTTTGGTATGGCTTCATTCAGCTCCGGTTCCCAACGATCAAGGCGAGTTACATGATCCCCCATGTT
GTGCAAAAAAGCGGTTAGCTCCTTCGGTCCTCCGATCGTTGTCAGAAGTAAGTTGGCCGCAGTGTTATCA
CTCATGGTTATGGCAGCACTGCATAATTCTCTTACTGTCATGCCATCCGTAAGATGCTTTTCTGTGACTG
GTGAGTACTCAACCAAGTCATTCTGAGAATAGTGTATGCGGCGACCGAGTTGCTCTTGCCCGGCGTCAAT
ACGGGATAATACCGCGCCACATAGCAGAACTTTAAAAGTGCTCATCATTGGAAAACGTTCTTCGGGGCGA
AAACTCTCAAGGATCTTACCGCTGTTGAGATCCAGTTCGATGTAACCCACTCGTGCACCCAACTGATCTT
CAGCATCTTTTACTTTCACCAGCGTTTCTGGGTGAGCAAAAACAGGAAGGCAAAATGCCGCAAAAAAGGG
AATAAGGGCGACACGGAAATGTTGAATACTCATACTCTTCCTTTTTCAATATTATTGAAGCATTTATCAG
GGTTATTGTCTCATGAGCGGATACATATTTGAATGTATTTAGAAAAATAAACAAATAGGGGTTCCGCGCA
CATTTCCCCGAAAAGTGCCACCTGACGTCTAAGAAACCATTATTATCATGACATTAACCTATAAAAATAG
GCGTATCACGAGGCCCTTTCGTCTTCAAGAATCCGTTAACGGCATTCGCCATTCAGGCTGCGCAACTGTT
GGGAAGGGCGATCGGTGCGGGCCTCTTCGCTATTACGCCAGCTGGCGAAAGGGGGATGTGCTGCAAGGCG
ATTAAGTTGGGTAACGCCAGGGTTTTCCCAGTCACGACGTTGTAAAACGACGGCCAGTGCCAAGCTTGGC
TGCAGGTCGACGGA
